>Addgene plasmid #30250 | pETCON-HB15/design_17 | depositor partial sequence | sequence record 13906 | Author sequence
CATATGCAAGGTGTTGATCAATCCCCAAAACCTTTGATTATTGGTCCAGAAGAAGATTACGATCCTGGTT
ACTTCAACAACGAATCCGATATCATCTTCCAAGATTTGGAAAAGTTGAAGAGTAGACCAGCACATTTGGG
TGTTTTCTTGAGATACATTTTCTCTCAAGCTGATCCATCACCTTTGTTATTTTATTTGTGTGCAGAAGTT
TACCAACAAGCTTCTCCTAAGGATTCTAGATCATTGGGTAAAGATATTTGGAACATTTTCTTGGAAAAGA
ATGCTCCATTGAGAGTTAAGATCCCTCAATCTGTTTTGGATTTCATTGATTGGTCATTAAGACAATCCCA
AAGTGCAGAAGGTTCTTTGTGGTACGCTCAAGCTGCAGCTATGCCAGAAATCCAAGAACAAATCCATGAT
TACAGAACTAAGAGAACATTGGGTTTGGGTTCATTGTACGGTGAAAACGATTTGTTGGATTTGGATGGTG
ACCCATTAAGAGAAAGACAAGTTGCAGAAAAGCAATTGGCAGCTTTAGGTGACATTTTATCCGCTTATGC
AGCTGATAGAAGTGCACCTATGGATTTCGCTTTGAACACTTACATGTCTCATGCAGGTATTAGATTAAGA
GAAGCTCTCGAG
