>Addgene plasmid #30250 | pETCON-HB15/design_17 | addgene partial sequence | sequence record 35426 | 30250 with GAL1
TTCCCTACTTCATACATTTTCAATTAAGATGCAGTTACTTCGCTGTTTTTCAATATTTTCTGTTATTGCT
TCAGTTTTAGCACAGGAACTGACAACTATATGCGAGCAAATCCCCTCACCAACTTTAGAATCGACGCCGT
ACTCTTTGTCAACGACTACTATTTTGGCCAACGGGAAGGCAATGCAAGGAGTTTTTGAATATTACAAATC
AGTAACGTTTGTCAGTAATTGCGGTTCTCACCCCTCAACAACTAGCAAAGGCAGCCCCATAAACACACAG
TATGTTTTTAAGGACAATAGCTCGACGATTGAAGGTAGATACCCATACGACGTTCCAGACTACGCTCTGC
AGGCTAGTGGTGGAGGAGGCTCTGGTGGAGGCGGTAGCGGAGGCGGAGGGTCGGCTAGCCATATGCAAGG
TGTTGATCAATCCCCAAAACCTTTGATTATTGGTCCAGAAGAAGATTACGATCCTGGTTACTTCAACAAC
GAATCCGATATCATCTTCCAAGATTTGGAAAAGTTGAAGAGTAGACCAGCACATTTGGGTGTTTTCTTGA
GATACATTTTCTCTCAAGCTGATCCATCACCTTTGTTATTTTATTTGTGTGCAGAAGTTTACCAACAAGC
TTCTCCTAAGGATTCTAGATCATTGGGTAAAGATATTTGGAACATTTTCTTGGAAAAGAATGCTCCATTG
AGAGTTAAGATCCCTCAATCTGTTTTGGATTTCATTGATTGGTCATTAAGACAATCCCAAAGTGCAGAAG
GTTCTTTGTGGTACGCTCAAGCTGCAGCTATGCCAGAAATCCAAGAACAAATCCATGATTACAGAACTAA
GAGA
