[The description below was written by a language model from this plasmid's Addgene catalogue record.]
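Description:
pETCON-HB15/design_17 is a yeast expression plasmid built on the pETCON backbone (about 5.4 kb without insert). It carries a 642 bp computationally designed open reading frame encoding HB15, a protein engineered to bind the hemagglutinin (HA) of the SC1918/H1 influenza virus. The insert is an artificial sequence rather than a gene from any organism. It was placed between NdeI and XhoI sites, both of which remain intact, so the design can be excised or exchanged for other variants. In bacteria the plasmid is maintained at high copy under ampicillin selection.

The record gives no feature table. It does not state the promoter driving expression, any fusion partners or epitope tags, the yeast origin of replication, or the yeast selection marker, so these details cannot be confirmed here. pETCON is generally known as a yeast surface display vector, in which the cloned protein is fused to a cell-wall anchoring partner so that binding to a labelled target can be measured on intact cells. That would fit a designed binder, but the catalogue entry lists the vector only as "Yeast Expression".

The "design_17" label and the associated publication, a community-wide assessment of protein-interface modelling, indicate that this construct is one of a numbered series of designed HA-binding proteins. These served as an experimental benchmark for evaluating and improving computational interface design methods. Its likely use is therefore expression of HB15 in yeast to test whether, and how well, the design binds its intended HA target. The record does not report how this particular design performed.
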