Addgene plasmid #30250: pETCON-HB15/design_17
Depositing lab: David Baker. Depositing organization: University of Washington. Publication: Community-Wide Assessment of Protein-Interface Modeling Suggests Improvements to Design Methodology. Fleishman SJ, Whitehead TA, Strauch EM, Corn JE, Qin S, Zhou HX, Mitchell JC, Demerdash ON, Takeda-Shitaka M, Terashi G, Moal IH, Li X, Bates PA, Zacharias M, Park H, Ko JS, Lee H, Seok C, Bourquard T, Bernauer J, Poupon A, Aze J, Soner S, Ovali SK, Ozbek P, Tal NB, Haliloglu T, Hwang H, Vreven T, Pierce BG, Weng Z, Perez-Cano L, Pons C, Fernandez-Recio J, Jiang F, Yang F, Gong X, Cao L, Xu X, Liu B, Wang P, Li C, Wang C, Robert CH, Guharoy M, Liu S, Huang Y, Li L, Guo D, Chen Y, Xiao Y, London N, Itzhaki Z, Schueler-Furman O, Inbar Y, Patapov V, Cohen M, Schreiber G, Tsuchiya Y, Kanamori E, Standley DM, Nakamura H, Kinoshita K, Driggers CM, Hall RG, Morgan JL, Hsu VL, Zhan J, Yang Y, Zhou Y, Kastritis PL, Bonvin AM, Zhang W, Camacho CJ, Kilambi KP, Sircar A, Gray JJ, Ohue M, Uchikoga N, Matsuzaki Y, Ishida T, Akiyama Y, Khashan R, Bush S, Fouches D, Tropsha A, Esquivel-Rodriguez J, Kihara D, Stranges PB, Jacak R, Kuhlman B, Huang SY, Zou X, Wodak SJ, Janin J, Baker D. J Mol Biol. 2011 Sep 29. 10.1016/j.jmb.2011.09.031 PubMed 22001016.
Backbone
  Vector backbone: pETCON
  Backbone size w/o insert (bp): 5400
  Vector type: Yeast Expression
Growth in bacteria
  Bacterial resistance: Ampicillin, 100 μg/mL
  Growth temperature: 37°C
  Growth strain: DH5alpha
  Copy number: High Copy
Gene/Insert
  Gene/Insert name: SC1918/H1 HA designed binding protein HB15
  Species: Designed Sequence
  Insert size (bp): 642
  Cloning method: Restriction Enzyme; 5′ cloning site NdeI (not destroyed); 3′ cloning site XhoI (not destroyed)
  Sequencing primers: 5′ UP-GS
Resource information
  A portion of this plasmid was derived from a plasmid made by: Designed sequence
Terms and licenses: Academic/Nonprofit Terms; Industry Terms: Not Available to Industry
How to cite: pETCON-HB15/design_17 was a gift from David Baker (Addgene plasmid # 30250 ; http://n2t.net/addgene:30250 ; RRID:Addgene_30250)
